Addgene plasmid #123568: pMK-Lux-G codon opt. Nt chloroplasts
Purpose: MoChlo kit
Depositing lab: Scott Lenaghan & C. Neal Stewart. Depositing organization: University of Tennessee Institute of Agriculture. Publication: MoChlo: A versatile modular cloning toolbox for chloroplast biotechnology. Occhialini A, Piatek A, Pfotenhauer AC, Frazier TP, Stewart CN, Lenaghan S. Plant Physiol. 2019 Jan 24. pii: pp.18.01220. doi: 10.1104/pp.18.01220. PubMed 30679266.
Backbone
  Vector backbone: pMK
  Vector type: Synthetic Biology
Growth in bacteria
  Bacterial resistance: Kanamycin, 50 μg/mL
  Growth temperature: 37°C
  Growth strain: Top10
  Copy number: High Copy
Gene/Insert
  Gene/Insert name: Lux-G codon optimized Nt chloroplasts
  Cloning method: Restriction Enzyme; 5′ cloning site Unknown (unknown if destroyed)
Terms and licenses: Academic/Nonprofit Terms; Industry Terms: Not Available to Industry
Depositor comments: All inserts have been produced by gene synthesis and cloned in the indicated backbone vector. This insert is a coding sequence designed for Golden-Gate cloning. The Original Material was developed in the performance of research that was funded by Grant Nos. ARPA-E: DE-AR000660 & DARPA: D17AC00016.
How to cite: pMK-Lux-G codon opt. Nt chloroplasts was a gift from Scott Lenaghan & C. Neal Stewart (Addgene plasmid # 123568 ; http://n2t.net/addgene:123568 ; RRID:Addgene_123568)
