[The description below was written by a language model from this plasmid's Addgene catalogue record and pLannotate feature annotations shown in this document.]
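Description:
pMK-Lux-G codon opt. Nt chloroplasts is a small (about 3 kb) synthetic-biology part plasmid from the MoChlo modular cloning toolbox for chloroplast biotechnology. It is built on the pMK gene-synthesis backbone and is maintained in E. coli as a high-copy plasmid through a ColE1/pUC-type origin. Selection is with kanamycin: an aminoglycoside phosphotransferase (NeoR/KanR) gene is expressed from the bla (AmpR) promoter. The annotation also picks up short remnants of other standard vector elements (fragments of an M13 origin, lacZα, lacI and an RSF origin). These are partial matches and appear to be backbone leftovers rather than functional parts.

The payload is a synthesized luxG coding sequence of roughly 700 bp, codon-optimized for expression in chloroplasts of "Nt", presumably Nicotiana tabacum, although the record does not spell out the abbreviation. The closest protein match is LuxG of Photobacterium leiognathi, a probable flavin reductase associated with the bacterial luminescence (lux) system, where it is thought to help supply reduced flavin to luciferase. According to the depositor, the insert is a coding-sequence module designed for Golden Gate cloning, so the plasmid serves as a storage and donor vector. The CDS is meant to be excised and assembled with chloroplast promoters, untranslated regions and terminators from the same kit into transcription units or multigene plastid transformation constructs. The record does not give the type IIS enzyme or the flanking overhangs. A T7 promoter lies upstream of the insert in the backbone, but no plastid regulatory elements are annotated in this plasmid.
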