Features (pLannotate 1.2.2; 9 found; start..end, strand, type, name):
      3..134     -  rep_origin     M13 ori (fragment): M13 bacteriophage origin of replication; arrow indicates direction of (+) strand synthesis
    155..311     -  CDS            lacZα (fragment): LacZα fragment of β-galactosidase; lacZ fragment
    320..338     +  promoter       T7 promoter: promoter for bacteriophage T7 RNA polymerase
    392..1093    +  CDS            luxG: LUXG_PHOLE - Protein inferred from homology: Swiss-Prot protein existence level 3. Probable flavin reductase in the luminescent systems of different marine bacteria. From Photobacterium leiognathi.
   1145..1192    -  CDS            lacI (fragment): lac repressor; lacI; The lac repressor binds to the lac operator to inhibit transcription in E. coli. This inhibition can be relieved by adding lactose or isopropyl-β-D-thiogalactopyranoside (IPTG).
   1229..1269    -  rep_origin     RSF ori (fragment): Plasmids containing the RSF 1030 origin of replication can be propagated in E. coli cells that contain additional plasmids with compatible origins.
   1347..1935    -  rep_origin     ori: high-copy-number ColE1/pMB1/pBR322/pUC origin of replication
   2109..2903    -  CDS            NeoR/KanR: aminoglycoside phosphotransferase confers resistance to neomycin, kanamycin, and G418 (Geneticin®)
   2904..3008    -  promoter       AmpR promoter: bla
>Addgene plasmid #123568 | pMK-Lux-G codon opt. Nt chloroplasts | addgene full sequence | sequence record 248003 | Addgene NGS Result
CTAAATTGTAAGCGTTAATATTTTGTTAAAATTCGCGTTAAATTTTTGTTAAATCAGCTCATTTTTTAAC
CAATAGGCCGAAATCGGCAAAATCCCTTATAAATCAAAAGAATAGACCGAGATAGGGTTGAGTGGCCGCT
ACAGGGCGCTCCCATTCGCCATTCAGGCTGCGCAACTGTTGGGAAGGGCGTTTCGGTGCGGGCCTCTTCG
CTATTACGCCAGCTGGCGAAAGGGGGATGTGCTGCAAGGCGATTAAGTTGGGTAACGCCAGGGTTTTCCC
AGTCACGACGTTGTAAAACGACGGCCAGTGAGCGCGACGTAATACGACTCACTATAGGGCGAATTGAAGG
AAGGCCGTCAAGGCCTAGGCGCGCCATGAGCTCGGTCTCAAATGATTTTTAATTGTAAAGTAAAAAAAGT
AGAAGCTTCTGATTCTCATATTTATAAAGTATTTATTAAACCTGATAAATGTTTTGATTTTAAAGCTGGA
CAATATGTAATTGTATATTTAAATGGAAAAAATTTACCTTTTTCTATTGCTAATTGTCCTACTTGTAATG
AATTATTAGAATTACATGTAGGAGGATCTGTAAAAGAATCTGCTATTGAAGCTATTTCTCATTTTATTAA
TGCTTTTATTTATCAAAAAGAATTTACTATTGATGCTCCTCATGGAGATGCTTGGTTAAGAGATGAATCT
CAATCTCCTTTATTATTAATTGCTGGAGGAACTGGATTATCTTATATTAATTCTATTTTATCTTGTTGTA
TTTCTAAACAATTATCTCAACCTATTTATTTATATTGGGGAGTAAATAATTGTAATTTATTATATGCTGA
TCAACAATTAAAAACTTTAGCTGCTCAATATAGAAATATTAATTATATTCCTGTAGTAGAAAATTTAAAT
ACTGATTGGCAAGGAAAAATTGGAAATGTAATTGATGCTGTAATTGAAGATTTTTCTGATTTATCTGATT
TTGATATTTATGTATGTGGACCTTTTGGAATGTCTAGAACTGCTAAAGATATTTTAATTTCTCAAAAAAA
AGCTAATATTGGAAAAATGTATTCTGATGCTTTTTCTTATACTTAAGCTTTGAGACCGGTACCTCTTAAT
TAACTGGCCTCATGGGCCTTCCTTTCACTGCCCGCTTTCCAGTCGGGAAACCTGTCGTGCCAGCTGCATT
AACATGGTCATAGCTGTTTCCTTGCGTATTGGGCGCTCTCCGCTTCCTCGCTCACTGACTCGCTGCGCTC
GGTCGTTCGGGTAAAGCCTGGGGTGCCTAATGAGCAAAAGGCCAGCAAAAGGCCAGGAACCGTAAAAAGG
CCGCGTTGCTGGCGTTTTTCCATAGGCTCCGCCCCCCTGACGAGCATCACAAAAATCGACGCTCAAGTCA
GAGGTGGCGAAACCCGACAGGACTATAAAGATACCAGGCGTTTCCCCCTGGAAGCTCCCTCGTGCGCTCT
CCTGTTCCGACCCTGCCGCTTACCGGATACCTGTCCGCCTTTCTCCCTTCGGGAAGCGTGGCGCTTTCTC
ATAGCTCACGCTGTAGGTATCTCAGTTCGGTGTAGGTCGTTCGCTCCAAGCTGGGCTGTGTGCACGAACC
CCCCGTTCAGCCCGACCGCTGCGCCTTATCCGGTAACTATCGTCTTGAGTCCAACCCGGTAAGACACGAC
TTATCGCCACTGGCAGCAGCCACTGGTAACAGGATTAGCAGAGCGAGGTATGTAGGCGGTGCTACAGAGT
TCTTGAAGTGGTGGCCTAACTACGGCTACACTAGAAGAACAGTATTTGGTATCTGCGCTCTGCTGAAGCC
AGTTACCTTCGGAAAAAGAGTTGGTAGCTCTTGATCCGGCAAACAAACCACCGCTGGTAGCGGTGGTTTT
TTTGTTTGCAAGCAGCAGATTACGCGCAGAAAAAAAGGATCTCAAGAAGATCCTTTGATCTTTTCTACGG
GGTCTGACGCTCAGTGGAACGAAAACTCACGTTAAGGGATTTTGGTCATGAGATTATCAAAAAGGATCTT
CACCTAGATCCTTTTAAATTAAAAATGAAGTTTTAAATCAATCTAAAGTATATATGAGTAAACTTGGTCT
GACAGTTATTAGAAAAATTCATCCAGCAGACGATAAAACGCAATACGCTGGCTATCCGGTGCCGCAATGC
CATACAGCACCAGAAAACGATCCGCCCATTCGCCGCCCAGTTCTTCCGCAATATCACGGGTGGCCAGCGC
AATATCCTGATAACGATCCGCCACGCCCAGACGGCCGCAATCAATAAAGCCGCTAAAACGGCCATTTTCC
ACCATAATGTTCGGCAGGCACGCATCACCATGGGTCACCACCAGATCTTCGCCATCCGGCATGCTCGCTT
TCAGACGCGCAAACAGCTCTGCCGGTGCCAGGCCCTGATGTTCTTCATCCAGATCATCCTGATCCACCAG
GCCCGCTTCCATACGGGTACGCGCACGTTCAATACGATGTTTCGCCTGATGATCAAACGGACAGGTCGCC
GGGTCCAGGGTATGCAGACGACGCATGGCATCCGCCATAATGCTCACTTTTTCTGCCGGCGCCAGATGGC
TAGACAGCAGATCCTGACCCGGCACTTCGCCCAGCAGCAGCCAATCACGGCCCGCTTCGGTCACCACATC
CAGCACCGCCGCACACGGAACACCGGTGGTGGCCAGCCAGCTCAGACGCGCCGCTTCATCCTGCAGCTCG
TTCAGCGCACCGCTCAGATCGGTTTTCACAAACAGCACCGGACGACCCTGCGCGCTCAGACGAAACACCG
CCGCATCAGAGCAGCCAATGGTCTGCTGCGCCCAATCATAGCCAAACAGACGTTCCACCCACGCTGCCGG
GCTACCCGCATGCAGGCCATCCTGTTCAATCATACTCTTCCTTTTTCAATATTATTGAAGCATTTATCAG
GGTTATTGTCTCATGAGCGGATACATATTTGAATGTATTTAGAAAAATAAACAAATAGGGGTTCCGCGCA
CATTTCCCCGAAAAGTGCCAC
