>Addgene plasmid #123568 | pMK-Lux-G codon opt. Nt chloroplasts | depositor partial sequence | sequence record 235759 | Lux-G codon optimized Nt chloroplasts
ATGATTTTTAATTGTAAAGTAAAAAAAGTAGAAGCTTCTGATTCTCATATTTATAAAGTATTTATTAAAC
CTGATAAATGTTTTGATTTTAAAGCTGGACAATATGTAATTGTATATTTAAATGGAAAAAATTTACCTTT
TTCTATTGCTAATTGTCCTACTTGTAATGAATTATTAGAATTACATGTAGGAGGATCTGTAAAAGAATCT
GCTATTGAAGCTATTTCTCATTTTATTAATGCTTTTATTTATCAAAAAGAATTTACTATTGATGCTCCTC
ATGGAGATGCTTGGTTAAGAGATGAATCTCAATCTCCTTTATTATTAATTGCTGGAGGAACTGGATTATC
TTATATTAATTCTATTTTATCTTGTTGTATTTCTAAACAATTATCTCAACCTATTTATTTATATTGGGGA
GTAAATAATTGTAATTTATTATATGCTGATCAACAATTAAAAACTTTAGCTGCTCAATATAGAAATATTA
ATTATATTCCTGTAGTAGAAAATTTAAATACTGATTGGCAAGGAAAAATTGGAAATGTAATTGATGCTGT
AATTGAAGATTTTTCTGATTTATCTGATTTTGATATTTATGTATGTGGACCTTTTGGAATGTCTAGAACT
GCTAAAGATATTTTAATTTCTCAAAAAAAAGCTAATATTGGAAAAATGTATTCTGATGCTTTTTCTTATA
CTTAA
